Addgene plasmid #110193: hCCR5-mTFP1
Purpose: Encodes for human CCR5 coding sequence tagged with the mTFP1 FP
Depositing lab: Sergi Padilla Parra. Depositing organization: University of Oxford. Publication: A dynamic three-step mechanism drives the HIV-1 pre-fusion reaction. Iliopoulou M, Nolan R, Alvarez L, Watanabe Y, Coomer CA, Jakobsdottir GM, Bowden TA, Padilla-Parra S. Nat Struct Mol Biol. 2018 Sep;25(9):814-822. doi: 10.1038/s41594-018-0113-x. Epub 2018 Aug 27. PubMed 30150645.
Backbone
  Vector backbone: mTFP1-N1
  Vector type: Mammalian Expression
Growth in bacteria
  Bacterial resistance: Kanamycin, 50 μg/mL
  Growth temperature: 37°C
  Growth strain: DH5alpha
  Copy number: High Copy
Gene/Insert
  Gene/Insert name: hCCR5
  Species: H. sapiens (human)
  Entrez Gene: CCR5 (a.k.a. CC-CKR-5, CCCKR5, CCR-5, CD195, CKR-5, CKR5, CMKBR5, IDDM22)
  Promoter: CMV
  Tag / fusion protein: mTFP1 (C terminal on insert)
  Cloning method: Restriction Enzyme; 5′ cloning site unknown (unknown if destroyed); 3′ cloning site unknown (unknown if destroyed)
Terms and licenses: Academic/Nonprofit Terms; Industry Terms: Not Available to Industry
How to cite: hCCR5-mTFP1 was a gift from Sergi Padilla Parra (Addgene plasmid # 110193 ; http://n2t.net/addgene:110193 ; RRID:Addgene_110193)
