[The description below was written by a language model from this plasmid's Addgene catalogue record and pLannotate feature annotations shown in this document.]
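Description:
hCCR5-mTFP1 is a mammalian expression plasmid built on the mTFP1-N1 backbone, an N1-style vector in which a gene of interest is placed upstream of the fluorescent protein so that the tag ends up at the C terminus. It is about 5.8 kb and is maintained in E. coli at high copy through a ColE1/pUC-type origin, with selection on kanamycin. The resistance gene is the Tn5 aminoglycoside phosphotransferase (NeoR/KanR), which sits behind tandem bacterial (bla-type) and SV40 early promoters and is followed by an HSV TK polyadenylation signal. This arrangement lets the same cassette confer kanamycin resistance in bacteria and G418 resistance in transfected mammalian cells. An f1 origin is also present, and the SV40 promoter region can support episomal replication in cells expressing large T antigen. Several short annotated fragments (RSF ori, ble, bGH poly(A), large T antigen) appear to be partial matches to backbone sequence rather than functional elements.

The payload is the human CCR5 coding sequence, driven by the cytomegalovirus immediate-early enhancer and promoter and followed by a short linker, the mTFP1 coding sequence and an SV40 polyadenylation signal. CCR5 is a chemokine receptor that acts with CD4 as a coreceptor for HIV-1 entry. mTFP1 is a constitutively fluorescent cyan/teal protein derived from Clavularia with low acid sensitivity. Transfection therefore yields a fluorescently labelled CCR5. The associated publication concerns the mechanism of the HIV-1 pre-fusion reaction, which suggests use in live-cell imaging of coreceptor localisation and interactions, although the record does not describe specific assays. The restriction sites used for cloning are not recorded.
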