Features (pLannotate 1.2.2; 17 found; start..end, strand, type, name):
      2..36      +  rep_origin     RSF ori (fragment): Plasmids containing the RSF 1030 origin of replication can be propagated in E. coli cells that contain additional plasmids with compatible origins.
    104..407     +  enhancer       CMV enhancer: human cytomegalovirus immediate early enhancer
    408..611     +  promoter       CMV promoter: human cytomegalovirus (CMV) immediate early promoter
    634..670     +  misc_feature   MCS (fragment): multiple cloning site
    671..1726    +  CDS            CCR5: CCR5_HUMAN - Also known as CMKBR5. Experimental evidence at protein level: Swiss-Prot protein existence level 1. (Microbial infection) Acts as a coreceptor (CD4 being the primary receptor) of human immunodeficiency virus-1/HIV-1. From Homo sapiens (Human).
   1745..2452    +  CDS            mTFP1: mTFP1 is a basic (constitutively fluorescent) cyan fluorescent protein published in 2006, derived from Clavularia sp.. It has low acid sensitivity.
   2453..2518    +  misc_feature   MCS: multiple cloning site
   2535..2619    +  CDS            large T antigen (fragment): large T antigen from SV40 (simian virus 40)
   2642..2763    +  polyA_signal   SV40 poly(A) signal: SV40 polyadenylation signal
   2797..3225    -  rep_origin     f1 ori (sequence partly withheld): f1 bacteriophage origin of replication; arrow indicates direction of (+) strand synthesis
   3252..3356    +  promoter       AmpR promoter: bla
   3358..3715    +  promoter       SV40 promoter: SV40 enhancer and early promoter
   3750..4544    +  CDS            NeoR/KanR: aminoglycoside phosphotransferase from Tn5; aph(3')-II (or nptII); confers resistance to neomycin, kanamycin, and G418 (Geneticin®)
   4565..4717    +  CDS            ble (fragment): BLE_KLEPN - Experimental evidence at protein level: Swiss-Prot protein existence level 1. Binding protein with a strong affinity to the bleomycin family of antibiotics. Binds to CL990; an antimitotic-antibiotic compound. From Klebsiella pneumoniae.
   4776..4823    +  polyA_signal   HSV TK poly(A) signal: herpes simplex virus thymidine kinase polyadenylation signal (Cole and Stacy, 1985)
   4914..4930    -  polyA_signal   bGH poly(A) signal (fragment): bovine growth hormone polyadenylation signal
   5152..5740    +  rep_origin     ori: high-copy-number ColE1/pMB1/pBR322/pUC origin of replication
>Addgene plasmid #110193 | hCCR5-mTFP1 | addgene full sequence | sequence record 210317 | Addgene NGS Result
GTTATCCCCTGATTCTGTGGATAACCGTATTACCGCCATGCATTAGTTATTAATAGTAATCAATTACGGG
GTCATTAGTTCATAGCCCATATATGGAGTTCCGCGTTACATAACTTACGGTAAATGGCCCGCCTGGCTGA
CCGCCCAACGACCCCCGCCCATTGACGTCAATAATGACGTATGTTCCCATAGTAACGCCAATAGGGACTT
TCCATTGACGTCAATGGGTGGAGTATTTACGGTAAACTGCCCACTTGGCAGTACATCAAGTGTATCATAT
GCCAAGTACGCCCCCTATTGACGTCAATGACGGTAAATGGCCCGCCTGGCATTATGCCCAGTACATGACC
TTATGGGACTTTCCTACTTGGCAGTACATCTACGTATTAGTCATCGCTATTACCATGGTGATGCGGTTTT
GGCAGTACATCAATGGGCGTGGATAGCGGTTTGACTCACGGGGATTTCCAAGTCTCCACCCCATTGACGT
CAATGGGAGTTTGTTTTGGCACCAAAATCAACGGGACTTTCCAAAATGTCGTAACAACTCCGCCCCATTG
ACGCAAATGGGCGGTAGGCGTGTACGGTGGGAGGTCTATATAAGCAGAGCTGGTTTAGTGAACCGTCAGA
TCCGCTAGCGCTACCGGACTCAGATCTCGAGCTCAAGCTTATGGATTATCAAGTGTCAAGTCCAATCTAT
GACATCAATTATTATACATCGGAGCCCTGCCAAAAAATCAATGTGAAGCAAATCGCAGCCCGCCTCCTGC
CTCCGCTCTACTCACTGGTGTTCATCTTTGGTTTTGTGGGCAACATGCTGGTCATCCTCATCCTGATAAA
CTGCAAAAGGCTGAAGAGCATGACTGACATCTACCTGCTCAACCTGGCCATCTCTGACCTGTTTTTCCTT
CTTACTGTCCCCTTCTGGGCTCACTATGCTGCCGCCCAGTGGGACTTTGGAAATACAATGTGTCAACTCT
TGACAGGGCTCTATTTTATAGGCTTCTTCTCTGGAATCTTCTTCATCATCCTCCTGACAATCGATAGGTA
CCTGGCTGTCGTCCATGCTGTGTTTGCTTTAAAAGCCAGGACGGTCACCTTTGGGGTGGTGACAAGTGTG
ATCACTTGGGTGGTGGCTGTGTTTGCGTCTCTCCCAGGAATCATCTTTACCAGATCTCAAAAAGAAGGTC
TTCATTACACCTGCAGCTCTCATTTTCCATACAGTCAGTATCAATTCTGGAAGAATTTCCAGACATTAAA
GATAGTCATCTTGGGGCTGGTCCTGCCGCTGCTTGTCATGGTCATCTGCTACTCGGGAATCCTAAAAACT
CTGCTTCGGTGTCGAAATGAGAAGAAGAGGCACAGGGCTGTGAGGCTTATCTTCACCATCATGATTGTTT
ATTTTCTCTTCTGGGCTCCCTACAACATTGTCCTTCTCCTGAACACCTTCCAGGAATTCTTTGGCCTGAA
TAATTGCAGTAGCTCTAACAGGTTGGACCAAGCTATGCAGGTGACAGAGACTCTTGGGATGACGCACTGC
TGCATCAACCCCATCATCTATGCCTTTGTCGGGGAGAAGTTCAGAAACTACCTCTTAGTCTTCTTCCAAA
AGCACATTGCCAAACGCTTCTGCAAATGCTGTTCTATTTTCCAGCAAGAGGCTCCCGAGCGAGCAAGCTC
AGTTTACACCCGATCCACTGGGGAGCAGGAAATATCTGTGGGCTTGTTATTACCGGTCGCCACCATGGTG
AGCAAGGGCGAGGAGACCACAATGGGCGTAATCAAGCCCGACATGAAGATCAAGCTGAAGATGGAGGGCA
ACGTGAATGGCCACGCCTTCGTGATCGAGGGCGAGGGCGAGGGCAAGCCCTACGACGGCACCAACACCAT
CAACCTGGAGGTGAAGGAGGGAGCCCCCCTGCCCTTCTCCTACGACATTCTGACCACCGCGTTCGCCTAC
GGCAACAGGGCCTTCACCAAGTACCCCGACGACATCCCCAACTACTTCAAGCAGTCCTTCCCCGAGGGCT
ACTCTTGGGAGCGCACCATGACCTTCGAGGACAAGGGCATCGTGAAGGTGAAGTCCGACATCTCCATGGA
GGAGGACTCCTTCATCTACGAGATACACCTCAAGGGCGAGAACTTCCCCCCCAACGGCCCCGTGATGCAG
AAGAAGACCACCGGCTGGGACGCCTCCACCGAGAGGATGTACGTGCGCGACGGCGTGCTGAAGGGCGACG
TCAAGCACAAGCTGCTGCTGGAGGGCGGCGGCCACCACCGCGTTGACTTCAAGACCATCTACAGGGCCAA
GAAGGCGGTGAAGCTGCCCGACTATCACTTTGTGGACCACCGCATCGAGATCCTGAACCACGACAAGGAC
TACAACAAGGTGACCGTTTACGAGAGCGCCGTGGCCCGCAATTCCACCGACGGCATGGACGAGCTGTACA
AGTCCGGACTCAGATCTCGAGCTCAAGCTTCGAATTCTGCAGTCGACGGTACCGCGGGCCCGGGATCCAC
CGGATCTAGATAACTGATCATAATCAGCCATACCACATTTGTAGAGGTTTTACTTGCTTTAAAAAACCTC
CCACACCTCCCCCTGAACCTGAAACATAAAATGAATGCAATTGTTGTTGTTAACTTGTTTATTGCAGCTT
ATAATGGTTACAAATAAAGCAATAGCATCACAAATTTCACAAATAAAGCATTTTTTTCACTGCATTCTAG
TTGTGGTTTGTCCAAACTCATCAATGTATCTTAAGGCGTAAATTGTAAGCGTTAATATTTTGTTAAAATT
CGCGTTAAATTTTTGTTAAATCAGCTCATTTTTTAACCAATAGGCCGAAATCGGCAAAATCCCTTATAAA
TCAAAAGAATAGACCGAGATAGGGT
[37 nt withheld, positions 2896-2932]
AAAGAACGTGGACTCCAACGTCAAAGG
[49 nt withheld, positions 2960-3008]
T
[91 nt withheld, positions 3010-3100]
G
[124 nt withheld, positions 3102-3225]
CAGGTGGCACTTTTCGGGGAAATGTGCGCGGAACCCCTATTTGTTTATTTTTCTAAATACATTCAAATAT
GTATCCGCTCATGAGACAATAACCCTGATAAATGCTTCAATAATATTGAAAAAGGAAGAGTCCTGAGGCG
GAAAGAACCAGCTGTGGAATGTGTGTCAGTTAGGGTGTGGAAAGTCCCCAGGCTCCCCAGCAGGCAGAAG
TATGCAAAGCATGCATCTCAATTAGTCAGCAACCAGGTGTGGAAAGTCCCCAGGCTCCCCAGCAGGCAGA
AGTATGCAAAGCATGCATCTCAATTAGTCAGCAACCATAGTCCCGCCCCTAACTCCGCCCATCCCGCCCC
TAACTCCGCCCAGTTCCGCCCATTCTCCGCCCCATGGCTGACTAATTTTTTTTATTTATGCAGAGGCCGA
GGCCGCCTCGGCCTCTGAGCTATTCCAGAAGTAGTGAGGAGGCTTTTTTGGAGGCCTAGGCTTTTGCAAA
GATCGATCAAGAGACAGGATGAGGATCGTTTCGCATGATTGAACAAGATGGATTGCACGCAGGTTCTCCG
GCCGCTTGGGTGGAGAGGCTATTCGGCTATGACTGGGCACAACAGACAATCGGCTGCTCTGATGCCGCCG
TGTTCCGGCTGTCAGCGCAGGGGCGCCCGGTTCTTTTTGTCAAGACCGACCTGTCCGGTGCCCTGAATGA
ACTGCAAGACGAGGCAGCGCGGCTATCGTGGCTGGCCACGACGGGCGTTCCTTGCGCAGCTGTGCTCGAC
GTTGTCACTGAAGCGGGAAGGGACTGGCTGCTATTGGGCGAAGTGCCGGGGCAGGATCTCCTGTCATCTC
ACCTTGCTCCTGCCGAGAAAGTATCCATCATGGCTGATGCAATGCGGCGGCTGCATACGCTTGATCCGGC
TACCTGCCCATTCGACCACCAAGCGAAACATCGCATCGAGCGAGCACGTACTCGGATGGAAGCCGGTCTT
GTCGATCAGGATGATCTGGACGAAGAGCATCAGGGGCTCGCGCCAGCCGAACTGTTCGCCAGGCTCAAGG
CGAGCATGCCCGACGGCGAGGATCTCGTCGTGACCCATGGCGATGCCTGCTTGCCGAATATCATGGTGGA
AAATGGCCGCTTTTCTGGATTCATCGACTGTGGCCGGCTGGGTGTGGCGGACCGCTATCAGGACATAGCG
TTGGCTACCCGTGATATTGCTGAAGAGCTTGGCGGCGAATGGGCTGACCGCTTCCTCGTGCTTTACGGTA
TCGCCGCTCCCGATTCGCAGCGCATCGCCTTCTATCGCCTTCTTGACGAGTTCTTCTGAGCGGGACTCTG
GGGTTCGAAATGACCGACCAAGCGACGCCCAACCTGCCATCACGAGATTTCGATTCCACCGCCGCCTTCT
ATGAAAGGTTGGGCTTCGGAATCGTTTTCCGGGACGCCGGCTGGATGATCCTCCAGCGCGGGGATCTCAT
GCTGGAGTTCTTCGCCCACCCTAGGGGGAGGCTAACTGAAACACGGAAGGAGACAATACCGGAAGGAACC
CGCGCTATGACGGCAATAAAAAGACAGAATAAAACGCACGGTGTTGGGTCGTTTGTTCATAAACGCGGGG
TTCGGTCCCAGGGCTGGCACTCTGTCGATACCCCACCGAGACCCCATTGGGGCCAATACGCCCGCGTTTC
TTCCTTTTCCCCACCCCACCCCCCAAGTTCGGGTGAAGGCCCAGGGCTCGCAGCCAACGTCGGGGCGGCA
GGCCCTGCCATAGCCTCAGGTTACTCATATATACTTTAGATTGATTTAAAACTTCATTTTTAATTTAAAA
GGATCTAGGTGAAGATCCTTTTTGATAATCTCATGACCAAAATCCCTTAACGTGAGTTTTCGTTCCACTG
AGCGTCAGACCCCGTAGAAAAGATCAAAGGATCTTCTTGAGATCCTTTTTTTCTGCGCGTAATCTGCTGC
TTGCAAACAAAAAAACCACCGCTACCAGCGGTGGTTTGTTTGCCGGATCAAGAGCTACCAACTCTTTTTC
CGAAGGTAACTGGCTTCAGCAGAGCGCAGATACCAAATACTGTTCTTCTAGTGTAGCCGTAGTTAGGCCA
CCACTTCAAGAACTCTGTATCACCGCCTACATACCTCGCTCTGCTAATCCTGTTACCAGTGGCTGCTGCC
AGTGGCGATAAGTCGTGTCTTACCGGGTTGGACTCAAGACGATAGTTACCGGATAAGGCGCAGCGGTCGG
GCTGAACGGGGGGTTCGTGCACACAGCCCAGCTTGGAGCGAACGACCTACACCGAACTGAGATACCTACA
GCGTGAGCTATGAGAAAGCGCCACGCTTCCCGAAGGGAGAAAGGCGGACAGGTATCCGGTAAGCGGCAGG
GTCGGAACAGGAGAGCGCACGAGGGAGCTTCCAGGGGGAAACGCCTGGTATCTTTATAGTCCTGTCGGGT
TTCGCCACCTCTGACTTGAGCGTCGATTTTTGTGATGCTCGTCAGGGGGGCGGAGCCTATGGAAAAACGC
CAGCAACGCGGCCTTTTTACGGTTCCTGGCCTTTTGCTGGCCTTTTGCTCACATGTTCTTTCCTGC
